>Addgene plasmid #136215 | pCDNA4.TO-ORF55-2xCSTREP | addgene full sequence | sequence record 267597 | Addgene NGS Result
GACGGATCGGGAGATCTCCCGATCCCCTATGGTGCACTCTCAGTACAATCTGCTCTGATGCCGCATAGTT
AAGCCAGTATCTGCTCCCTGCTTGTGTGTTGGAGGTCGCTGAGTAGTGCGCGAGCAAAATTTAAGCTACA
ACAAGGCAAGGCTTGACCGACAATTGCATGAAGAATCTGCTTAGGGTTAGGCGTTTTGCGCTGCTTCGCG
ATGTACGGGCCAGATATACGCGTTGACATTGATTATTGACTAGTTATTAATAGTAATCAATTACGGGGTC
ATTAGTTCATAGCCCATATATGGAGTTCCGCGTTACATAACTTACGGTAAATGGCCCGCCTGGCTGACCG
CCCAACGACCCCCGCCCATTGACGTCAATAATGACGTATGTTCCCATAGTAACGCCAATAGGGACTTTCC
ATTGACGTCAATGGGTGGAGTATTTACGGTAAACTGCCCACTTGGCAGTACATCAAGTGTATCATATGCC
AAGTACGCCCCCTATTGACGTCAATGACGGTAAATGGCCCGCCTGGCATTATGCCCAGTACATGACCTTA
TGGGACTTTCCTACTTGGCAGTACATCTACGTATTAGTCATCGCTATTACCATGGTGATGCGGTTTTGGC
AGTACATCAATGGGCGTGGATAGCGGTTTGACTCACGGGGATTTCCAAGTCTCCACCCCATTGACGTCAA
TGGGAGTTTGTTTTGGCACCAAAATCAACGGGACTTTCCAAAATGTCGTAACAACTCCGCCCCATTGACG
CAAATGGGCGGTAGGCGTGTACGGTGGGAGGTCTATATAAGCAGAGCTCTCCCTATCAGTGATAGAGATC
TCCCTATCAGTGATAGAGATCGTCGACGAGCTCGTTTAGTGAACCGTCAGATCGCCTGGAGACGCCATCC
ACGCTGTTTTGACCTCCATAGAAGACACCGGGACCGATCCAGCCTCCGGACTCTAGCGTTTAAACTTAAG
CTTGGTACCGAGCTCGGATCCACTAGTCCAGTGTGGTGGAATTCATGTCGTCTCCATGGTACACCTGGAC
GTGTTGCGGTATAAACCTTTTTGGACGCGGCAACCACGCTTACAAGCGCCTCGGTGACCCTCTGGAAGGC
TGTCCAGAGCGCTGGCGGCAAGAGATAGATTTGGGCCTCCCCCCCGGAGTGTGTCTGGGTGACGTTGTCC
AGTCGAACCTTGGCACGACGGCGCTGCACCAGACCTACCTTCTGGCTGTACAGTCAAACAAGATCACAGA
CTACCTGAAGCGTTTTGACGTGGCTAAAATTCCGGCGGGCTGCCAGGAGACCGTGAAAACCCAGGTGAAA
AAACTGCAGTCTATTCAGAACGTCGTGTGGAACACAATGCTGGCCTTGGCGGTCGGCGAGATTACCGTGG
ACGACAGTGCGCTCCAGTCCCTCTTAAACAAAAGGGCCGGGGAATGCGTTTCGCTCATGGAGATGGAAAA
ACTGGCGACTGCTATGGCGTCAGACGACTCGGTAATATGGGCCTCTGAGATCAGCCACTCCTTGTCGGAA
CCCACTTCTGTATTGCCTCTCACGCCTGCCGTTACGCGCCAGCCGGAGGCAACTTTACCCAAGCCACCCA
CCGAAGACCCGTCCGTTTCCGCGATGCATTCGTCAATCCCTCCCCGGCCTTCGTCAACCCTGGAAGAGAC
GACAGAAAGCGCGATAGGTTCGACATCGGGGCGGCCGCTCGAGGGAGGCGGTGGATGGAGCCACCCCCAG
TTCGAGAAGGGCGGCGGCAGCGGCGGCGGCAGCGGCGGCGGCAGCTGGAGCCACCCCCAGTTCGAGAAGG
GGCCCGTTTAAACCCGCTGATCAGCCTCGACTGTGCCTTCTAGTTGCCAGCCATCTGTTGTTTGCCCCTC
CCCCGTGCCTTCCTTGACCCTGGAAGGTGCCACTCCCACTGTCCTTTCCTAATAAAATGAGGAAATTGCA
TCGCATTGTCTGAGTAGGTGTCATTCTATTCTGGGGGGTGGGGTGGGGCAGGACAGCAAGGGGGAGGATT
GGGAAGACAATAGCAGGCATGCTGGGGATGCGGTGGGCTCTATGGCTTCTGAGGCGGAAAGAACCAGCTG
GGGCTCTAGGGGGTATCCCC
[124 nt withheld, positions 2121-2244]
C
[91 nt withheld, positions 2246-2336]
A
[49 nt withheld, positions 2338-2386]
CCTTTGACGTTGGAGTCCACGTTCTTT
[37 nt withheld, positions 2414-2450]
ACCCTATCTCGGTCTATTCTTTTGATTTATAAGGGATTTTGCCGATTTCGGCCTATTGGTTAAAAAATGA
GCTGATTTAACAAAAATTTAACGCGAATTAATTCTGTGGAATGTGTGTCAGTTAGGGTGTGGAAAGTCCC
CAGGCTCCCCAGCAGGCAGAAGTATGCAAAGCATGCATCTCAATTAGTCAGCAACCAGGTGTGGAAAGTC
CCCAGGCTCCCCAGCAGGCAGAAGTATGCAAAGCATGCATCTCAATTAGTCAGCAACCATAGTCCCGCCC
CTAACTCCGCCCATCCCGCCCCTAACTCCGCCCAGTTCCGCCCATTCTCCGCCCCATGGCTGACTAATTT
TTTTTATTTATGCAGAGGCCGAGGCCGCCTCTGCCTCTGAGCTATTCCAGAAGTAGTGAGGAGGCTTTTT
TGGAGGCCTAGGCTTTTGCAAAAAGCTCCCGGGAGCTTGTATATCCATTTTCGGATCTGATCAGCACGTG
TTGACAATTAATCATCGGCATAGTATATCGGCATAGTATAATACGACAAGGTGAGGAACTAAACCATGGC
CAAGTTGACCAGTGCCGTTCCGGTGCTCACCGCGCGCGACGTCGCCGGAGCGGTCGAGTTCTGGACCGAC
CGGCTCGGGTTCTCCCGGGACTTCGTGGAGGACGACTTCGCCGGTGTGGTCCGGGACGACGTGACCCTGT
TCATCAGCGCGGTCCAGGACCAGGTGGTGCCGGACAACACCCTGGCCTGGGTGTGGGTGCGCGGCCTGGA
CGAGCTGTACGCCGAGTGGTCGGAGGTCGTGTCCACGAACTTCCGGGACGCCTCCGGGCCGGCCATGACC
GAGATCGGCGAGCAGCCGTGGGGGCGGGAGTTCGCCCTGCGCGACCCGGCCGGCAACTGCGTGCACTTCG
TGGCCGAGGAGCAGGACTGACACGTGCTACGAGATTTCGATTCCACCGCCGCCTTCTATGAAAGGTTGGG
CTTCGGAATCGTTTTCCGGGACGCCGGCTGGATGATCCTCCAGCGCGGGGATCTCATGCTGGAGTTCTTC
GCCCACCCCAACTTGTTTATTGCAGCTTATAATGGTTACAAATAAAGCAATAGCATCACAAATTTCACAA
ATAAAGCATTTTTTTCACTGCATTCTAGTTGTGGTTTGTCCAAACTCATCAATGTATCTTATCATGTCTG
TATACCGTCGACCTCTAGCTAGAGCTTGGCGTAATCATGGTCATAGCTGTTTCCTGTGTGAAATTGTTAT
CCGCTCACAATTCCACACAACATACGAGCCGGAAGCATAAAGTGTAAAGCCTGGGGTGCCTAATGAGTGA
GCTAACTCACATTAATTGCGTTGCGCTCACTGCCCGCTTTCCAGTCGGGAAACCTGTCGTGCCAGCTGCA
TTAATGAATCGGCCAACGCGCGGGGAGAGGCGGTTTGCGTATTGGGCGCTCTTCCGCTTCCTCGCTCACT
GACTCGCTGCGCTCGGTCGTTCGGCTGCGGCGAGCGGTATCAGCTCACTCAAAGGCGGTAATACGGTTAT
CCACAGAATCAGGGGATAACGCAGGAAAGAACATGTGAGCAAAAGGCCAGCAAAAGGCCAGGAACCGTAA
AAAGGCCGCGTTGCTGGCGTTTTTCCATAGGCTCCGCCCCCCTGACGAGCATCACAAAAATCGACGCTCA
AGTCAGAGGTGGCGAAACCCGACAGGACTATAAAGATACCAGGCGTTTCCCCCTGGAAGCTCCCTCGTGC
GCTCTCCTGTTCCGACCCTGCCGCTTACCGGATACCTGTCCGCCTTTCTCCCTTCGGGAAGCGTGGCGCT
TTCTCATAGCTCACGCTGTAGGTATCTCAGTTCGGTGTAGGTCGTTCGCTCCAAGCTGGGCTGTGTGCAC
GAACCCCCCGTTCAGCCCGACCGCTGCGCCTTATCCGGTAACTATCGTCTTGAGTCCAACCCGGTAAGAC
ACGACTTATCGCCACTGGCAGCAGCCACTGGTAACAGGATTAGCAGAGCGAGGTATGTAGGCGGTGCTAC
AGAGTTCTTGAAGTGGTGGCCTAACTACGGCTACACTAGAAGAACAGTATTTGGTATCTGCGCTCTGCTG
AAGCCAGTTACCTTCGGAAAAAGAGTTGGTAGCTCTTGATCCGGCAAACAAACCACCGCTGGTAGCGGTG
GTTTTTTTGTTTGCAAGCAGCAGATTACGCGCAGAAAAAAAGGATCTCAAGAAGATCCTTTGATCTTTTC
TACGGGGTCTGACGCTCAGTGGAACGAAAACTCACGTTAAGGGATTTTGGTCATGAGATTATCAAAAAGG
ATCTTCACCTAGATCCTTTTAAATTAAAAATGAAGTTTTAAATCAATCTAAAGTATATATGAGTAAACTT
GGTCTGACAGTTACCAATGCTTAATCAGTGAGGCACCTATCTCAGCGATCTGTCTATTTCGTTCATCCAT
AGTTGCCTGACTCCCCGTCGTGTAGATAACTACGATACGGGAGGGCTTACCATCTGGCCCCAGTGCTGCA
ATGATACCGCGAGACCCACGCTCACCGGCTCCAGATTTATCAGCAATAAACCAGCCAGCCGGAAGGGCCG
AGCGCAGAAGTGGTCCTGCAACTTTATCCGCCTCCATCCAGTCTATTAATTGTTGCCGGGAAGCTAGAGT
AAGTAGTTCGCCAGTTAATAGTTTGCGCAACGTTGTTGCCATTGCTACAGGCATCGTGGTGTCACGCTCG
TCGTTTGGTATGGCTTCATTCAGCTCCGGTTCCCAACGATCAAGGCGAGTTACATGATCCCCCATGTTGT
GCAAAAAAGCGGTTAGCTCCTTCGGTCCTCCGATCGTTGTCAGAAGTAAGTTGGCCGCAGTGTTATCACT
CATGGTTATGGCAGCACTGCATAATTCTCTTACTGTCATGCCATCCGTAAGATGCTTTTCTGTGACTGGT
GAGTACTCAACCAAGTCATTCTGAGAATAGTGTATGCGGCGACCGAGTTGCTCTTGCCCGGCGTCAATAC
GGGATAATACCGCGCCACATAGCAGAACTTTAAAAGTGCTCATCATTGGAAAACGTTCTTCGGGGCGAAA
ACTCTCAAGGATCTTACCGCTGTTGAGATCCAGTTCGATGTAACCCACTCGTGCACCCAACTGATCTTCA
GCATCTTTTACTTTCACCAGCGTTTCTGGGTGAGCAAAAACAGGAAGGCAAAATGCCGCAAAAAAGGGAA
TAAGGGCGACACGGAAATGTTGAATACTCATACTCTTCCTTTTTCAATATTATTGAAGCATTTATCAGGG
TTATTGTCTCATGAGCGGATACATATTTGAATGTATTTAGAAAAATAAACAAATAGGGGTTCCGCGCACA
TTTCCCCGAAAAGTGCCACCTGACGTC
Features (pLannotate 1.2.2; 22 found; start..end, strand, type, name):
     28..80      -  misc_feature   bom (fragment): basis of mobility region from pBR322
    235..614     +  enhancer       CMV enhancer: human cytomegalovirus immediate early enhancer
    615..818     +  promoter       CMV promoter: human cytomegalovirus (CMV) immediate early promoter
    820..839     +  promoter       PLtetO-1 promoter (fragment): modified phage lambda PL promoter with tet operator sites (Lutz and Bujard, 1997)
    841..860     +  promoter       PLtetO-1 promoter (fragment): modified phage lambda PL promoter with tet operator sites (Lutz and Bujard, 1997)
    868..901     +  promoter       TRE3GV promoter (fragment): 3rd-generation Tet-responsive promoter that can be activated by binding of Tet-On® 3G, optimized for retroviral and lentiviral vectors
   1025..1705    +  CDS            ORF55: TEG7_HHV8P - Experimental evidence at protein level: Swiss-Prot protein existence level 1. Plays several roles during the time course of infection, including egress of virus particles from the perinuclear space and secondary envelopment of cytoplasmic capsids that bud into specific trans-Golgi network (TGN)-derived membranes. From Human herpesvirus 8 type P (isolate GK18) (HHV-8) (Kaposi's sarcoma-associated herpesvirus).
   1851..2075    +  polyA_signal   bGH poly(A) signal: bovine growth hormone polyadenylation signal
   2079..2100    +  promoter       SV40 promoter (fragment): SV40 enhancer and early promoter
   2121..2549    +  rep_origin     f1 ori (sequence partly withheld): f1 bacteriophage origin of replication; arrow indicates direction of (+) strand synthesis
   2563..2892    +  promoter       SV40 promoter: SV40 enhancer and early promoter
   2940..2987    +  promoter       EM7 promoter: synthetic bacterial promoter&nbsp
   3006..3380    +  CDS            BleoR: antibiotic-binding protein; Sh ble from Streptoalloteichus hindustanus; confers resistance to bleomycin, phleomycin, and Zeocin™
   3390..3515    +  CDS            ble (fragment): BLE_KLEPN - Experimental evidence at protein level: Swiss-Prot protein existence level 1. Binding protein with a strong affinity to the bleomycin family of antibiotics. Binds to CL990; an antimitotic-antibiotic compound. From Klebsiella pneumoniae.
   3510..3631    +  polyA_signal   SV40 poly(A) signal: SV40 polyadenylation signal
   3704..3720    -  protein_bind   lac operator: The lac repressor binds to the lac operator to inhibit transcription in E. coli. This inhibition can be relieved by adding lactose or isopropyl-β-D-thiogalactopyranoside (IPTG). lac repressor encoded by lacI
   3728..3758    -  promoter       lac promoter: promoter for the E. coli lac operon
   3773..3794    -  protein_bind   CAP binding site: CAP binding activates transcription in the presence of cAMP. E. coli catabolite activator protein
   3807..3899    -  CDS            lacI (fragment): lac repressor; lacI; The lac repressor binds to the lac operator to inhibit transcription in E. coli. This inhibition can be relieved by adding lactose or isopropyl-β-D-thiogalactopyranoside (IPTG).
   4082..4670    -  rep_origin     ori: high-copy-number ColE1/pMB1/pBR322/pUC origin of replication
   4841..5701    -  CDS            AmpR: β-lactamase; bla; confers resistance to ampicillin, carbenicillin, and related antibiotics
   5702..5806    -  promoter       AmpR promoter: bla
