[The description below was written by a language model from this plasmid's Addgene catalogue record and pLannotate feature annotations shown in this document.]
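Description:
pCDNA4.TO-ORF55-2xCSTREP is a mammalian expression plasmid built on the Invitrogen pCDNA4.TO backbone that expresses ORF55 of Kaposi's sarcoma-associated herpesvirus (KSHV) with a C-terminal Strep tag. It is propagated in E. coli as a high-copy plasmid through a ColE1/pUC-type origin with ampicillin selection (AmpR under its own bla promoter), and it also carries an f1 origin. For selection in mammalian cells it has a Zeocin resistance cassette in which the Sh ble gene sits behind both the SV40 early promoter and the bacterial EM7 promoter and is terminated by an SV40 polyadenylation signal, so the same marker can in principle function in either host.

The payload is driven by the human CMV immediate early enhancer and promoter. Immediately downstream, the annotation software picks up two short tet-operator-containing fragments. These are consistent with the tetracycline-operator design of the "TO" backbone, which allows constitutive expression in ordinary cells and tetracycline- or doxycycline-inducible expression in cells that supply the Tet repressor. The ORF55 coding sequence matches the KSHV tegument protein implicated in virion egress and secondary envelopment, and was derived from cDNA of reactivated TREx BCBL-1-RTA cells. A bovine growth hormone polyadenylation signal follows it. The tandem Strep tag implied by the name is not annotated in the feature table, but presumably lies in the unannotated stretch between the ORF55 coding sequence and the poly(A) signal. The cloning sites used are not recorded. The construct comes from a study mapping herpesvirus-host protein complexes, which suggests the tagged viral protein is meant for affinity purification and identification of interacting host proteins.
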