Addgene plasmid #136215: pCDNA4.TO-ORF55-2xCSTREP
Purpose: Expresses C-terminally strep tagged Kaposi's Sarcoma Associated Herpesvirus (KSHV) ORF55
Depositing lab: Britt Glaunsinger. Depositing organization: University of California, Berkeley. Publication: Global mapping of herpesvirus-host protein complexes reveals a transcription strategy for late genes. Davis ZH, Verschueren E, Jang GM, Kleffman K, Johnson JR, Park J, Von Dollen J, Maher MC, Johnson T, Newton W, Jager S, Shales M, Horner J, Hernandez RD, Krogan NJ, Glaunsinger BA. Mol Cell. 2015 Jan 22;57(2):349-60. doi: 10.1016/j.molcel.2014.11.026. Epub 2014 Dec 24. PubMed 25544563.
Backbone
  Vector backbone: pCDNA4.TO
  Backbone manufacturer: Invitrogen
  Vector type: Mammalian Expression
  Selectable markers: Zeocin
Growth in bacteria
  Bacterial resistance: Ampicillin, 100 μg/mL
  Growth temperature: 37°C
  Growth strain: DH5alpha
  Copy number: High Copy
Gene/Insert
  Gene/Insert name: ORF55
  Species: Kaposi's sarcoma-associated herpesvirus (KSHV)
  Promoter: CMV
  Cloning method: Restriction Enzyme; 5′ cloning site Unknown (unknown if destroyed)
  Sequencing primers: 5′ CGCAAATGGGCGGTAGGCGTG; 3′ TAGAAGGCACAGTCGAGGCT
Resource information
  A portion of this plasmid was derived from a plasmid made by: cDNA of reactivated TREx BCBL-1-RTA cells
Terms and licenses: Academic/Nonprofit Terms; Industry Terms: Not Available to Industry
How to cite: pCDNA4.TO-ORF55-2xCSTREP was a gift from Britt Glaunsinger (Addgene plasmid # 136215 ; http://n2t.net/addgene:136215 ; RRID:Addgene_136215)
